Addgene plasmid #217365: pIDTSmart-CMV-PLRS1
Purpose: Expression of previously developed E. coli leucyl aminoacyl-tRNA synthesis variant that is "polyspecific"
Depositing lab: Abhishek Chatterjee. Depositing organization: Boston College. Publication: Directed Evolution of a Bacterial Leucyl tRNA in Mammalian Cells for Enhanced Noncanonical Amino Acid Mutagenesis. Huang RL, Jewel D, Kelemen RE, Pham Q, Yared TJ, Wang S, Singha Roy SJ, Huang Z, Levinson SD, Sundaresh B, Miranda SE, van Opijnen T, Chatterjee A. ACS Synth Biol. 2024 Jul 19;13(7):2141-2149. doi: 10.1021/acssynbio.4c00196. Epub 2024 Jun 21. PubMed 38904157.
Backbone
  Vector backbone: pIDT-Smart
  Backbone size w/o insert (bp): 2302
  Total vector size (bp): 5558
  Modifications to backbone: introduced CMV-PLRS1 mutant
  Vector type: Mammalian Expression
Growth in bacteria
  Bacterial resistance: Kanamycin, 50 μg/mL
  Growth temperature: 37°C
  Growth strain: NEB Stable
  Copy number: High Copy
Gene/Insert
  Gene/Insert name: leucyl-tRNA synthetase polyspecific mutant (alt names: LeuRS; PLRS1; polyLeuRS)
  Species: E. coli
  Insert size (bp): 3256
  Mutation: M40I, T252A, Y499I, Y527A, H529G
  Promoter: CMV
  Cloning method: Restriction Enzyme; 5′ cloning site AvrII (not destroyed); 3′ cloning site XhoI (not destroyed)
  Sequencing primers: 5′ GCCGTAAGATCACGGGTCGCAG; 3′ CACGGGGGAGGGGCAAAC
Terms and licenses: Academic/Nonprofit Terms; Industry Terms: Not Available to Industry
How to cite: pIDTSmart-CMV-PLRS1 was a gift from Abhishek Chatterjee (Addgene plasmid # 217365 ; http://n2t.net/addgene:217365 ; RRID:Addgene_217365)
