[The description below was written by a language model from this plasmid's Addgene catalogue record and pLannotate feature annotations shown in this document.]
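Description:
pIDTSmart-CMV-PLRS1 is a 5,558 bp mammalian expression plasmid built on the small pIDT-Smart cloning backbone. It is propagated in E. coli from a high-copy ColE1/pUC-type origin and selected with kanamycin through an aph(3')-Ia resistance gene, which the annotation shows being driven by a cat promoter. Short bacterial transcription terminators (T3Te, T7Te, tonB) flank the origin and marker, insulating the backbone from the insert region. No mammalian selection cassette is annotated, which suggests use by transient transfection. The tiny lacZα, HIV-1 LTR and SV40 promoter hits in the table are short fragment matches, not functional elements.

The payload, cloned between AvrII and XhoI sites, is a cassette of about 3.3 kb. In it, the human cytomegalovirus immediate early enhancer and promoter drive an E. coli leucyl-tRNA synthetase variant, followed by a bovine growth hormone polyadenylation signal. A T7 promoter sits just upstream of the coding sequence. The synthetase, called PLRS1 or polyLeuRS, carries the substitutions M40I, T252A, Y499I, Y527A and H529G and is described as a previously developed "polyspecific" enzyme. The automated annotation labels this open reading frame as AnapRS, a related engineered synthetase also derived from E. coli LeuRS. That label reflects sequence similarity, and the catalogue identity should be taken as correct.

The plasmid supplies the synthetase half of an orthogonal bacterial leucyl synthetase/tRNA pair for incorporating noncanonical amino acids into proteins in mammalian cells. The associated work concerns directed evolution of the partner leucyl tRNA. No tRNA gene is annotated here, so the suppressor tRNA and the target gene would presumably be supplied from separate constructs.
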