Features (pLannotate 1.2.2; 15 found; start..end, strand, type, name):
      1..18      +  CDS            lacZα (fragment): LacZα fragment of β-galactosidase; lacZ fragment
     17..36      +  terminator     T3Te terminator (fragment): phage T3 early transcription terminator
     58..645     +  rep_origin     ori: high-copy-number ColE1/pMB1/pBR322/pUC origin of replication
    657..684     -  terminator     T7Te terminator: phage T7 early transcription terminator
    708..1523    -  CDS            KanR: aminoglycoside phosphotransferase; aph(3')-Ia; confers resistance to kanamycin in bacteria or G418 (Geneticin®) in eukaryotes
   1524..1626    -  promoter       cat promoter: promoter of the E. coli cat gene encoding chloramphenicol acetyltransferase
   1627..1658    -  terminator     tonB terminator: bidirectional E. coli tonB-P14 transcription terminator
   1889..2268    +  enhancer       CMV enhancer: human cytomegalovirus immediate early enhancer
   2269..2350    +  promoter       CMV promoter (fragment): human cytomegalovirus (CMV) immediate early promoter
   2347..2398    +  promoter       CMVd2 promoter: truncated human cytomegalovirus (CMV) immediate early promoter that yields moderately reduced expression relative to the full-length promoter
   2394..2427    +  LTR            5' LTR (truncated) (fragment): truncated 5' long terminal repeat (LTR) from HIV-1
   2443..2461    +  promoter       T7 promoter: promoter for bacteriophage T7 RNA polymerase
   2506..5097    +  CDS            AnapRS: aminoacyl-tRNA synthetase specific for the fluorescent amino acid Anap (Chatterjee et al., 2013) evolved from an E. coli leucyl-tRNA synthetase
   5141..5365    +  polyA_signal   bGH poly(A) signal: bovine growth hormone polyadenylation signal
   5369..5385    +  promoter       SV40 promoter (fragment): SV40 enhancer and early promoter
>Addgene plasmid #217365 | pIDTSmart-CMV-PLRS1 | addgene full sequence | sequence record 430948 | Addgene NGS Result
ACTGGCCGTCGTTTTACACGGGTGGGCCTTTCTTCGGTAGAAAATCAAAGGATCTTCTTGAGATCCTTTT
TTTCTGCGCGTAATCTGCTGCTTGCAAACAAAAAAACCACCGCTACCAGCGGTGGTTTGTTTGCCGGATC
AAGAGCTACCAACTCTTTTTCCGAGGTAACTGGCTTCAGCAGAGCGCAGATACCAAATACTGTTCTTCTA
GTGTAGCCGTAGTTAGGCCACCACTTCAAGAACTCTGTAGCACCGCCTACATACCTCGCTCTGCTAATCC
TGTTACCAGTGGCTGCTGCCAGTGGCGATAAGTCGTGTCTTACCGGGTTGGACTCAAGACGATAGTTACC
GGATAAGGCGCAGCGGTCGGGCTGAACGGGGGGTTCGTGCACACAGCCCAGCTTGGAGCGAACGACCTAC
ACCGAACTGAGATACCTACAGCGTGAGCTATGAGAAAGCGCCACGCTTCCCGAAGGGAGAAAGGCGGACA
GGTATCCGGTAAGCGGCAGGGTCGGAACAGGAGAGCGCACGAGGGAGCTTCCAGGGGGAAACGCCTGGTA
TCTTTATAGTCCTGTCGGGTTTCGCCACCTCTGACTTGAGCATCGATTTTTGTGATGCTCGTCAGGGGGG
CGGAGCCTATGGAAAAACGCCAGCAACGCAGAAAGGCCCACCCGAAGGTGAGCCAGGTGATTACATTTAG
GTCCTCATTAGAAAAACTCATCGAGCATCAAGTGAAACTGCAATTTATTCATATCAGGATTATCAATACC
ATATTTTTGAAAAAGCCGTTTCTGTAATGAAGGAGAAAACTCACCGAGGCAGTTCCATAGGATGGCAAGA
TCCTGGTATCGGTCTGCGATTCCGACTCGTCCAACATCAATACAACCTATTAATTTCCCCTCGTCAAAAA
TAAGGTTATCAAGTGAGAAATCACCATGAGTGACGACTGAATCCGGTGAGAATGGCAAGAGTTTATGCAT
TTCTTTCCAGACTTGTTCAACAGGCCAGCCATTACGCTCGTCATCAAAATCACTCGCACCAACCAAACCG
TTATTCATTCGTGATTGCGCCTGAGCGAGACGAAATACGCGATCGCCGTTAAAAGGACAATTACAAACAG
GAATCGAATGCAACCGGCGCAGGAACACTGCCAGCGCATCAACAATATTTTCACCTGAATCAGGATATTC
TTCTAATACCTGGAATGCTGTTTTCCCTGGGATCGCAGTGGTGAGTAACCATGCATCATCAGGAGTACGG
ATAAAATGCTTGATGGTCGGAAGAGGCATAAATTCCGTCAGCCAGTTTAGCCTGACCATCTCATCTGTAA
CATCATTGGCAACGCTACCTTTGCCATGTTTCAGAAACAACTCTGGCGCATCGGGCTTCCCATACAATCG
ATAGATTGTCGCACCTGATTGCCCGACATTATCGCGAGCCCATTTATACCCATATAAATCAGCATCCATG
TTGGAATTTAATCGCGGCTTCAAGCAAGACGTTTCCCGTTGAATATGGCTCATTTTAGCTTCCTTAGCTC
CTGAAAATCTCGATAACTCAAAAAATACGCCCGGTAGTGATCTTATTTCATTATGGTGAAAGTTGGAACC
TCTTACGTGCCGATCAAGTCAAAAGCCTCCGGTCGGAGGCTTTTGACTTTCTGCTATGGAGGTCAGGTAT
GATTTAAATGGTCAGTATTGAGCCTCAGGAAACAGCTATGACATCAAGCTGACTAGATAATCTAGCTGAT
CGTGGACCGATCATACGTATAATGCCGTAAGATCACGGGTCGCAGCACAGCTCGCGGTCCAGTAGTGATC
GACACTGCTCGATCCGCTCGCACCCCTAGGTGCGCTGCTTCGCGATGTACGGGCCAGATATACGCGTTGA
CATTGATTATTGACTAGTTATTAATAGTAATCAATTACGGGGTCATTAGTTCATAGCCCATATATGGAGT
TCCGCGTTACATAACTTACGGTAAATGGCCCGCCTGGCTGACCGCCCAACGACCCCCGCCCATTGACGTC
AATAATGACGTATGTTCCCATAGTAACGCCAATAGGGACTTTCCATTGACGTCAATGGGTGGAGTATTTA
CGGTAAACTGCCCACTTGGCAGTACATCAAGTGTATCATATGCCAAGTACGCCCCCTATTGACGTCAATG
ACGGTAAATGGCCCGCCTGGCATTATGCCCAGTACATGACCTTATGGGACTTTCCTACTTGGCAGTACAT
CTACGTATTAGTCATCGCTATTACCATGGTGATGCGGTTTTGGCAGTACATCAATGGGCGTGGATAGCGG
TTTGACTCACGGGGATTTCCAAGTCTCCACCCCATTGACGCAAATGGGCGGTAGGCGTGTACGGTGGGAG
GTCTATATAAGCAGAGCTCTCTGGCTAACTAGAGAACCCACTGCTTACTGGCTTATCGAAATTAATACGA
CTCACTATAGGGAGACCCAAGCTGGCTAGCGTTTAAACTTAAGCTTGCCGCCACCATGGAAGAGCAATAC
CGCCCGGAAGAGATAGAATCCAAAGTACAGCTTCATTGGGATGAGAAGCGCACATTTGAAGTAACCGAAG
ACGAGAGCAAAGAGAAGTATTACTGCCTGTCTATCCTCCCCTATCCTTCTGGTCGACTACACATGGGCCA
CGTACGTAACTACACCATCGGTGACGTGATCGCCCGCTACCAGCGTATGCTGGGCAAAAACGTCCTGCAG
CCGATCGGCTGGGACGCGTTTGGTCTGCCTGCGGAAGGCGCGGCGGTGAAAAACAACACCGCTCCGGCAC
CGTGGACGTACGACAACATCGCGTATATGAAAAACCAGCTCAAAATGCTGGGCTTTGGTTATGACTGGAG
CCGCGAGCTGGCAACCTGTACGCCGGAATACTACCGTTGGGAACAGAAATTCTTCACCGAGCTGTATAAA
AAAGGCCTGGTATATAAGAAGACTTCTGCGGTCAACTGGTGTCCGAACGACCAGACCGTACTGGCGAACG
AACAAGTTATCGACGGCTGCTGCTGGCGCTGCGATACCAAAGTTGAACGTAAAGAGATCCCGCAGTGGTT
TATCAAAATCACTGCTTACGCTGACGAGCTGCTCAACGATCTGGATAAACTGGATCACTGGCCAGACACC
GTTAAAACCATGCAGCGTAACTGGATCGGTCGTTCCGAAGGCGTGGAGATCACCTTCAACGTTAACGACT
ATGACAACACGCTGACCGTTTACACTACCCGCCCGGACGCGTTTATGGGTTGTACCTACCTGGCGGTAGC
TGCGGGTCATCCGCTGGCGCAGAAAGCGGCGGAAAATAATCCTGAACTGGCGGCCTTTATTGACGAATGC
CGTAACACCAAAGTTGCCGAAGCTGAAATGGCGACGATGGAGAAAAAAGGCGTCGATACTGGCTTTAAAG
CGGTTCACCCATTAACGGGCGAAGAAATTCCCGTTTGGGCAGCAAACTTCGTATTGATGGAGTACGGCAC
GGGCGCAGTTATGGCGGTACCGGGGCACGACCAGCGCGACTACGAGTTTGCCTCTAAATACGGCCTGAAC
ATCAAACCGGTTATCCTGGCAGCTGACGGCTCTGAGCCAGATCTTTCTCAGCAAGCCCTGACTGAAAAAG
GCGTGCTGTTCAACTCTGGCGAGTTCAACGGTCTTGACCATGAAGCGGCCTTCAACGCCATCGCCGATAA
ACTGACTGCGATGGGCGTTGGCGAGCGTAAAGTGAACTACCGCCTGCGCGACTGGGGTGTTTCCCGTCAG
CGTTACTGGGGCGCGCCGATTCCGATGGTGACTCTAGAAGACGGTACCGTAATGCCGACCCCGGACGACC
AGCTGCCGGTGATCCTGCCGGAAGATGTGGTAATGGACGGCATTACCAGCCCGATTAAAGCAGATCCGGA
GTGGGCGAAAACTACCGTTAACGGTATGCCAGCACTGCGTGAAACCGACACTTTCGACACCTTTATGGAG
TCCTCCTGGATCTATGCGCGCTACACTTGCCCGCAGTACAAAGAAGGTATGCTGGATTCCGAAGCGGCTA
ACTACTGGCTGCCGGTGGATATCGCTATTGGTGGTATTGAACACGCCATTATGGGTCTGCTCTACTTCCG
CTTCTTCCACAAACTGATGCGTGATGCAGGCATGGTGAACTCTGACGAACCAGCGAAACAGTTGCTGTGT
CAGGGTATGGTGCTGGCAGATGCCTTCTACTATGTTGGCGAAAACGGCGAACGTAACTGGGTTTCCCCGG
TTGATGCTATCGTTGAACGTGACGAGAAAGGCCGTATCGTGAAAGCGAAAGATGCGGCAGGCCATGAACT
GGTTTATACCGGCATGAGCAAAATGTCCAAGTCGAAGAACAACGGTATCGACCCGCAGGTGATGGTTGAA
CGTTACGGCGCGGACACCGTTCGTCTGTTTATGATGTTTGCTTCTCCGGCTGATATGACTCTCGAATGGC
AGGAATCCGGTGTGGAAGGGGCTAACCGCTTCCTGAAACGTGTCTGGAAACTGGTTTACGAGCACACAGC
AAAAGGTGATGTTGCGGCACTGAACGTTGATGCGCTGACTGAAAATCAGAAAGCGCTGCGTCGCGATGTG
CATAAAACGATCGCTAAAGTGACCGATGATATCGGCCGTCGTCAGACCTTCAACACCGCAATTGCGGCGA
TTATGGAGCTGATGAACAAACTGGCGAAAGCACCAACCGATGGCGAGCAGGATCGCGCTCTGATGCAGGA
AGCACTGCTGGCCGTTGTCCGTATGCTTAACCCGTTCACCCCGCACATCTGCTTCACGCTGTGGCAGGAA
CTGAAAGGCGAAGGCGATATCGACAACGCGCCGTGGCCGGTTGCTGACGAAAAAGCGATGGTGGAAGACT
CCACGCTGGTCGTGGTGCAGGTTAACGGTAAAGTCCGTGCCAAAATCACCGTTCCGGTGGACGCAACGGA
AGAACAGGTTCGCGAACGTGCTGGCCAGGAACATCTGGTAGCAAAATATCTTGATGGCGTTACTGTACGT
AAAGTGATTTACGTACCAGGTAAACTCCTCAATCTGGTCGTTGGCGGGCCCGTTTAACTCGAGTCTAGAG
GGCCCGTTTAAACCCGCTGATCAGCCTCGACTGTGCCTTCTAGTTGCCAGCCATCTGTTGTTTGCCCCTC
CCCCGTGCCTTCCTTGACCCTGGAAGGTGCCACTCCCACTGTCCTTTCCTAATAAAATGAGGAAATTGCA
TCGCATTGTCTGAGTAGGTGTCATTCTATTCTGGGGGGTGGGGTGGGGCAGGACAGCAAGGGGGAGGATT
GGGAAGACAATAGCAGGCATGCTGGGGATGCGGTGGGCTCTATGGCTTCTGAGGCGGAAAGAACCCTAGC
GGATCGACGAGAGCAGCGCGACTGGATCTGTCGCCCGTCTCAAACGCAACCCTCCGGCGGTCGCATATCA
TTCAGGACGAGCCTCAGACTCCAGCGTAACTGGACTGCAATCAACTCACTGGCTCACCTTCCGGTCCACG
ATCAGCTAGAATCAAGCTGACTAGATAA
